>Addgene plasmid #25594 | Pf-UBC | depositor partial sequence | sequence record 11998 | Author sequence
GAATTGAAGCCTTCAAGAACGGTAGAAAAACATATAAAAACAAAATATAATTTAGGAAATGCAAATTATA
GAATTCAAAAAGAGTTAAATAATTTTTTAAAGAATCCACCAATTAATTGTACTATTGATGTACATCCAAG
TAATATTAGAATATGGATTGTACAATATGTAGGTTTAGAGAATACTATATATGCTAACGAAGTTTATAAA
ATTAAAATAATTTTTCCGGATAATTATCCTTTAAAGCCACCTATTGTATATTTTTTACAAAAACCTCCTA
AACATACACATGTATATTCTAATGGAGATATTTGTTTAAGTGTATTAGGTGATGATTATAATCCAAGCCT
CTCTATTTCTGGATTAATTTTATCTATCATATCAATGTTATCATCTGCAAAAGAAAAA
