>Addgene plasmid #25594 | Pf-UBC | addgene partial sequence | sequence record 31580 | 25594 with T7
TAATTTTGTTTAACTTTAAGAAGGAGATATACCATGGGCAGCAGCCATCATCATCATCATCACAGCAGCG
GCAGAGAAAACTTGTATTTCCAGGGCGAATTGAAGCCTTCAAGAACGGTAGAAAAACATATAAAAACAAA
ATATAATTTAGGAAATGCAAATTATAGAATTCAAAAAGAGTTAAATAATTTTTTAAAGAATCCACCAATT
AATTGTACTATTGATGTACATCCAAGTAATATTAGAATATGGATTGTACAATATGTAGGTTTAGAGAATA
CTATATATGCTAACGAAGTTTATAAAATTAAAATAATTTTTCCGGATAATTATCCTTTAAAGCCACCTAT
TGTATATTTTTTACAAAAACCTCCTAAACATACACATGTATATTCTAATGGAGATATTTGTTTAAGTGTA
TTAGGTGATGATTATAATCCAAGCCTCTCTATTTCTGGATTAATTTTATCTATCATATCAATGTTATCAT
CTGCAAAAGAAAAATGATGACGAAGCTTGCGGCCGCACTCGAGGATCCGGCTGCTAACAAAGCCCGAAAG
GAAGCTGAGTTGGCTGCTGCCACCGCTGAGCAATAACTAGCATAACCCCTTGGGGCCTCTAAACGGGTCT
TGAGGGGTTTTTTGCTGAAAGGAGGAACTATATCCGGATATCCCGCAAGAGGCCCGGCAGTACCGGCATA
ACCAAGCCTATGCCTACAGCATCCAGGGTGACGGTGCCGAGGATGACGATGAGCGCATTGTTAGATTTCA
TACACGGTGCCTGACTGCGTTAGCAATTTAACTGTGATAAACTACCGCATTAAAGCTTATCGATGATAAG
CTGTCAAACATGAGAATTCTTGAAGACGAAAGGGCCTCGTGATACGCCTATTTTTATAGGTAATGTCATG
ATAATAATGGT
