[The description below was written by a language model from this plasmid's Addgene catalogue record.]
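Description:
Pf-UBC is a bacterial expression plasmid built on the p15TV-L backbone from the Structural Genomics Consortium, made to produce recombinant protein for structure determination. The backbone is listed as 7,746 bp without the insert. The plasmid is propagated in E. coli cloning strains such as DH5alpha, is selected with ampicillin, and is recorded as low copy. No feature table accompanies the entry, so the origin of replication and the exact regulatory elements are not stated. The listed sequencing primers, T7 forward and T7 terminator, suggest that the insert lies between a T7 promoter and a T7 terminator. In that arrangement, expression would depend on a host strain that supplies T7 RNA polymerase.

The insert is a 408 bp coding fragment named Pf-UBC, cloned by restriction enzyme methods and fused to an N-terminal His tag, which allows the protein to be purified by immobilised metal affinity chromatography. The name suggests a ubiquitin-conjugating enzyme, but the record does not describe the protein's function. The "Pf" prefix would normally point to Plasmodium falciparum, whereas the species field and the gene identifier both give Plasmodium vivax; the record does not resolve this discrepancy. The depositor notes that the insert may not be the full open reading frame, which is common for constructs trimmed to a domain that crystallises well. The entry is linked to a deposited Protein Data Bank structure, so the plasmid's main use is to produce tagged protein for crystallographic, biophysical or biochemical work on this parasite protein.
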