Addgene plasmid #25594: Pf-UBC
Purpose: Bacterial expression for structure determination; may not be full ORF
Depositing lab: Cheryl Arrowsmith. Depositing organization: University of Toronto.
Backbone
  Vector backbone: p15TV-L
  Backbone manufacturer: SGC
  Backbone size w/o insert (bp): 7746
  Vector type: Bacterial Expression
Growth in bacteria
  Bacterial resistance: Ampicillin, 100 μg/mL
  Growth temperature: 37°C
  Growth strain: DH5alpha
  Copy number: Low Copy
Gene/Insert
  Gene/Insert name: Pf-UBC (alt name: PDB: 2H2Y)
  Species: Plasmodium vivax
  Insert size (bp): 408
  GenBank ID: Pv083175
  Tag / fusion protein: His (N terminal on insert)
  Cloning method: Restriction Enzyme
  Sequencing primers: 5′ T7; 3′ T7-term
Terms and licenses: Academic/Nonprofit Terms; Industry Terms: Not Available to Industry
Depositor comments: PDB: 2H2Y http://www.thesgc.org/structures/2H2Y/
How to cite: Pf-UBC was a gift from Cheryl Arrowsmith (Addgene plasmid # 25594 ; http://n2t.net/addgene:25594 ; RRID:Addgene_25594)
